Addgene plasmid #63175: pSR59.4
Purpose: Expresses OmpR constitutively from PompB97 and sfGFP under the PompF146 promoter
Depositing lab: Jeffrey Tabor. Depositing organization: Rice University. Publication: Refactoring and optimization of light-switchable escherichia coli two-component systems. Schmidl SR, Sheth RU, Wu A, Tabor JJ. ACS Synth Biol. 2014 Nov 21;3(11):820-31. doi: 10.1021/sb500273n. Epub 2014 Oct 11. PubMed 25250630.
Backbone
  Vector backbone: pSB4A3
  Backbone manufacturer: Registry of Standard Biological Parts
  Total vector size (bp): 5363
  Vector type: Bacterial Expression, Synthetic Biology
Growth in bacteria
  Bacterial resistance: Ampicillin, 100 μg/mL
  Growth temperature: 37°C
  Growth strain: Top10
  Copy number: Low Copy
Gene/Insert 1
  Gene/Insert name: OmpR
  Insert size (bp): 720
  Entrez Gene: ompR (a.k.a. b3405, ECK3392, cry, kmt, ompB)
Gene/Insert 2
  Gene/Insert name: sfGFP (alt name: Superfolder GFP)
  Species: Synthetic
  Insert size (bp): 720
Terms and licenses: Academic/Nonprofit Terms; Industry Terms: Not Available to Industry
How to cite: pSR59.4 was a gift from Jeffrey Tabor (Addgene plasmid # 63175 ; http://n2t.net/addgene:63175 ; RRID:Addgene_63175)
