[The description below was written by a language model from this plasmid's Addgene catalogue record and pLannotate feature annotations shown in this document.]
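Description:
pSR59.4 is a 5,363 bp low-copy bacterial expression plasmid for synthetic biology work in Escherichia coli, built on the pSB4A3 backbone from the Registry of Standard Biological Parts. It replicates from the pSC101 origin, which depends on the plasmid-encoded Rep101 (RepA) protein and accounts for the low copy number. Selection is by ampicillin resistance through a β-lactamase gene driven by its own bla promoter and followed by a lambda t0 terminator.

The payload consists of two separate transcription units in the same orientation. The first encodes superfolder GFP, which according to the catalogue entry is placed under the PompF146 promoter. The second encodes the E. coli response regulator OmpR, expressed constitutively from PompB97. Neither promoter is annotated in the feature table, but unannotated regions upstream of each coding sequence are consistent with their placement there. Each unit is closed by a tandem rrnB T1 and T7Te terminator pair, and a his operon terminator follows the ompR cassette, insulating the two units from each other and from the backbone.

OmpR is the DNA-binding partner of the EnvZ/OmpR two-component system and regulates the ompF and ompC promoters, so sfGFP fluorescence from the ompF-derived promoter reports OmpR activity. No sensor kinase is annotated on this plasmid, so the upstream input presumably comes from another source. The associated publication concerns the refactoring and optimisation of light-switchable E. coli two-component systems, which suggests the plasmid serves as the regulator-and-reporter output module in such a system, although the record does not spell out the partner constructs.
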