Features (pLannotate 1.2.2; 13 found; start..end, strand, type, name):
    147..860     +  CDS            superfolder GFP: GFP variant that folds robustly even when fused to poorly folded proteins (Pédelacq et al., 2006)
    881..952     +  terminator     rrnB T1 terminator: transcription terminator T1 from the E. coli rrnB gene
    968..995     +  terminator     T7Te terminator: phage T7 early transcription terminator
   1209..1925    +  CDS            ompR: OMPR_ECOLI - Also known as kmt, ompB. Experimental evidence at protein level: Swiss-Prot protein existence level 1. Member of the two-component regulatory system EnvZ/OmpR involved in osmoregulation (particularly of genes ompF and ompC) as well as other genes (PubMed:3010044, PubMed:3536870). Plays a central role in both acid and osmotic stress responses (PubMed:28526842, PubMed:30524381). Binds to the promoter of both ompC and ompF; at low osmolarity it activates ompF transcription, while at high osmolarity it represses ompF and activates ompC transcription (PubMed:3533941, PubMed:3023382, Pu
   1949..2020    +  terminator     rrnB T1 terminator: transcription terminator T1 from the E. coli rrnB gene
   2036..2063    +  terminator     T7Te terminator: phage T7 early transcription terminator
   2070..2127    +  terminator     his operon terminator: This putative transcriptin terminator from the E. coli his operon has a 2-bp deletion introduced during synthesis. Its efficiency has not been determined.
   2430..3380    -  CDS            Rep101: RepA protein needed for replication with the pSC101 origin; rep101
   3428..3650    -  rep_origin     pSC101 ori: low-copy replication origin that requires the Rep101 protein
   4142..4236    -  terminator     lambda t0 terminator: transcription terminator from phage lambda
   4266..5126    -  CDS            AmpR: β-lactamase; bla; confers resistance to ampicillin, carbenicillin, and related antibiotics
   5127..5231    -  promoter       AmpR promoter: bla
   5318..5361    -  terminator     bacterial terminator: putative bacterial transcription terminator
>Addgene plasmid #63175 | pSR59.4 | depositor full sequence | sequence record 108023 | pSR59.4 sequence 5363 bps
GTTCCTTAAATTTTACTTTTGGTTACATATTTTTTCTTTTTGAAACCAAATCTTTATCTTTGTAGCACTT
TCACGGTAGCGAAACGTTAGTTTGAATGGAAAGATGCCTGCAGGTGTCATAAAAAAAACCATGAGGGTAA
TAAATAATGCGTAAAGGCGAAGAGCTGTTCACTGGTGTCGTCCCTATTCTGGTGGAACTGGATGGTGATG
TCAACGGTCATAAGTTTTCCGTGCGTGGCGAGGGTGAAGGTGACGCAACTAATGGTAAACTGACGCTGAA
GTTCATCTGTACTACTGGTAAACTGCCGGTACCTTGGCCGACTCTGGTAACGACGCTGACTTATGGTGTT
CAGTGCTTTGCTCGTTATCCGGACCATATGAAGCAGCATGACTTCTTCAAGTCCGCCATGCCGGAAGGCT
ATGTGCAGGAACGCACGATTTCCTTTAAGGATGACGGCACGTACAAAACGCGTGCGGAAGTGAAATTTGA
AGGCGATACCCTGGTAAACCGCATTGAGCTGAAAGGCATTGACTTTAAAGAAGACGGCAATATCCTGGGC
CATAAGCTGGAATACAATTTTAACAGCCACAATGTTTACATCACCGCCGATAAACAAAAAAATGGCATTA
AAGCGAATTTTAAAATTCGCCACAACGTGGAGGATGGCAGCGTGCAGCTGGCTGATCACTACCAGCAAAA
CACTCCAATCGGTGATGGTCCTGTTCTGCTGCCAGACAATCACTATCTGAGCACGCAAAGCGTTCTGTCT
AAAGATCCGAACGAGAAACGCGATCATATGGTTCTGCTGGAGTTCGTAACCGCAGCGGGCATCACGCATG
GTATGGATGAACTGTACAAATGATGAAGATCTCCAGGCATCAAATAAAACGAAAGGCTCAGTCGAAAGAC
TGGGCCTTTCGTTTTATCTGTTGTTTGTCGGTGAACGCTCTCTACTAGAGTCACACTGGCTCACCTTCGG
GTGGGCCTTTCTGCGTTTATAGTAAATCACTGCATAATTCGTGTCGATTAAACCGCCTAAGTCCCCCAGG
AAAGGGGGATATAACAGTATAGATTTTGTCAGCCTTCAGCTTGGCTTTACCGTCAAAAAAATAGGCTGAA
ATTCATACCAGATTTAGCTGGTGACGAACGTGAGCTTTTTTAAGAATACACGCTTACAAATTGTTGCGAA
CCTTTGGGAGTACAAACAATGCAAGAGAACTACAAGATTCTGGTGGTCGATGACGACATGCGCCTGCGTG
CGCTGCTGGAACGTTATCTCACCGAACAAGGCTTCCAGGTTCGAAGCGTCGCTAATGCAGAACAGATGGA
TCGCCTGCTGACTCGTGAATCTTTCCATCTTATGGTACTGGATTTAATGTTACCTGGTGAAGATGGCTTG
TCGATTTGCCGACGTCTTCGTAGTCAGAGCAACCCGATGCCGATCATTATGGTGACGGCGAAAGGGGAAG
AAGTGGACCGTATCGTAGGCCTGGAGATTGGCGCTGACGACTACATTCCAAAACCGTTTAACCCGCGTGA
ACTGCTGGCCCGTATCCGTGCGGTGCTGCGTCGTCAGGCGAACGAACTGCCAGGCGCACCGTCACAGGAA
GAGGCGGTAATTGCTTTCGGTAAGTTCAAACTTAACCTCGGTACGCGCGAAATGTTCCGCGAAGACGAGC
CGATGCCGCTCACCAGCGGTGAGTTTGCGGTACTGAAGGCACTGGTCAGCCATCCGCGTGAGCCGCTCTC
CCGCGATAAGCTGATGAACCTTGCCCGTGGTCGTGAATATTCCGCAATGGAACGCTCCATCGACGTGCAG
ATTTCGCGTCTGCGCCGCATGGTGGAAGAAGATCCAGCGCATCCGCGTTACATTCAGACCGTCTGGGGTC
TGGGCTACGTCTTTGTACCGGACGGCTCTAAAGCATGATAATAATCTAGACCAGGCATCAAATAAAACGA
AAGGCTCAGTCGAAAGACTGGGCCTTTCGTTTTATCTGTTGTTTGTCGGTGAACGCTCTCTACTAGAGTC
ACACTGGCTCACCTTCGGGTGGGCCTTTCTGCGTTTATATCCGGCAAAAAAGGGCAAGGTGTCACCACCC
TGCCCTTTTTCTTTAAAACCGAAAAGATTACTTCGCGTTATGCAGGCTTCCTCGCTCACTGACTCGCTGC
GCTCGGTCGTTCGGCTGCGGCGAGCGGTATCAGCTCACTCAAAGGCGGTAATCTCGAGGTTACATTGTCG
ATCTGTTCATGGTGAACAGCTTTGAATGCACCAAAAACTCGTAAAAGCTCTGATGTATCTATCTTTTTTA
CACCGTTTTCATCTGTGCATATGGACAGTTTTCCCTTTGATATGTAACGGTGAACAGTTGTTCTACTTTT
GTTTGTTAGTCTTGATGCTTCACTGATAGATACAAGAGCCATAAGAACCTCAGATCCTTCCGTATTTAGC
CAGTATGTTCTCTAGTGTGGTTCGTTGTTTTTGCGTGAGCCATGAGAACGAACCATTGAGATCATGCTTA
CTTTGCATGTCACTCAAAAATTTTGCCTCAAAACTGGTGAGCTGAATTTTTGCAGTTAAAGCATCGTGTA
GTGTTTTTCTTAGTCCGTTACGTAGGTAGGAATCTGATGTAATGGTTGTTGGTATTTTGTCACCATTCAT
TTTTATCTGGTTGTTCTCAAGTTCGGTTACGAGATCCATTTGTCTATCTAGTTCAACTTGGAAAATCAAC
GTATCAGTCGGGCGGCCTCGCTTATCAACCACCAATTTCATATTGCTGTAAGTGTTTAAATCTTTACTTA
TTGGTTTCAAAACCCATTGGTTAAGCCTTTTAAACTCATGGTAGTTATTTTCAAGCATTAACATGAACTT
AAATTCATCAAGGCTAATCTCTATATTTGCCTTGTGAGTTTTCTTTTGTGTTAGTTCTTTTAATAACCAC
TCATAAATCCTCATAGAGTATTTGTTTTCAAAAGACTTAACATGTTCCAGATTATATTTTATGAATTTTT
TTAACTGGAAAAGATAAGGCAATATCTCTTCACTAAAAACTAATTCTAATTTTTCGCTTGAGAACTTGGC
ATAGTTTGTCCACTGGAAAATCTCAAAGCCTTTAACCAAAGGATTCCTGATTTCCACAGTTCTCGTCATC
AGCTCTCTGGTTGCTTTAGCTAATACACCATAAGCATTTTCCCTACTGATGTTCATCATCTGAGCGTATT
GGTTATAAGTGAACGATACCGTCCGTTCTTTCCTTGTAGGGTTTTCAATCGTGGGGTTGAGTAGTGCCAC
ACAGCATAAAATTAGCTTGGTTTCATGCTCCGTTAAGTCATAGCGACTAATCGCTAGTTCATTTGCTTTG
AAAACAACTAATTCAGACATACATCTCAATTGGTCTAGGTGATTTTAATCACTATACCAATTGAGATGGG
CTAGTCAATGATAATTACATGTCCTTTTCCTTTGAGTTGTGGGTATCTGTAAATTCTGCTAGACCTTTGC
TGGAAAACTTGTAAATTCTGCTAGACCCTCTGTAAATTCCGCTAGACCTTTGTGTGTTTTTTTTGTTTAT
ATTCAAGTGGTTATAATTTATAGAATAAAGAAAGAATAAAAAAAGATAAAAAGAATAGATCCCAGCCCTG
TGTATAACTCACTACTTTAGTCAGTTCCGCAGTATTACAAAAGGATGTCGCAAACGCTGTTTGCTCCTCT
ACAAAACAGACCTTAAAACCCTAAAGGCTTAAGTAGCACCCTCGCAAGCTCGGGCAAATCGCTGAATATT
CCTTTTGTCTCCGACCATCAGGCACCTGAGTCGCTGTCTTTTTCGTGACATTCAGTTCGCTGCGCTCACG
GCTCTGGCAGTGAATGGGGGTAAATGGCACTACAGGCGCCTTTTATGGATTCATGCAAGGAAACTACCCA
TAATACAAGAAAAGCCCGTCACGGGCTTCTCAGGGCGTTTTATGGCGGGTCTGCTATGTGGTGCTATCTG
ACTTTTTGCTGTTCAGCAGTTCCTGCCCTCTGATTTTCCAGTCTGACCACTTCGGATTATCCCGTGACAG
GTCATTCAGACTGGCTAATGCACCCAGTAAGGCAGCGGTATCATCAACAGGCTTACCCGTCTTACTGTCC
CTAGTGCTTGGATTCTCACCAATAAAAAACGCCCGGCGGCAACCGAGCGTTCTGAACAAATCCAGATGGA
GTTCTGAGGTCATTACTGGATCTATCAACAGGAGTCCAAGCGAGCTCGTAAACTTGGTCTGACAGTTACC
AATGCTTAATCAGTGAGGCACCTATCTCAGCGATCTGTCTATTTCGTTCATCCATAGTTGCCTGACTCCC
CGTCGTGTAGATAACTACGATACGGGAGGGCTTACCATCTGGCCCCAGTGCTGCAATGATACCGCGAGAC
CCACGCTCACCGGCTCCAGATTTATCAGCAATAAACCAGCCAGCCGGAAGGGCCGAGCGCAGAAGTGGTC
CTGCAACTTTATCCGCCTCCATCCAGTCTATTAATTGTTGCCGGGAAGCTAGAGTAAGTAGTTCGCCAGT
TAATAGTTTGCGCAACGTTGTTGCCATTGCTACAGGCATCGTGGTGTCACGCTCGTCGTTTGGTATGGCT
TCATTCAGCTCCGGTTCCCAACGATCAAGGCGAGTTACATGATCCCCCATGTTGTGCAAAAAAGCGGTTA
GCTCCTTCGGTCCTCCGATCGTTGTCAGAAGTAAGTTGGCCGCAGTGTTATCACTCATGGTTATGGCAGC
ACTGCATAATTCTCTTACTGTCATGCCATCCGTAAGATGCTTTTCTGTGACTGGTGAGTACTCAACCAAG
TCATTCTGAGAATAGTGTATGCGGCGACCGAGTTGCTCTTGCCCGGCGTCAATACGGGATAATACCGCGC
CACATAGCAGAACTTTAAAAGTGCTCATCATTGGAAAACGTTCTTCGGGGCGAAAACTCTCAAGGATCTT
ACCGCTGTTGAGATCCAGTTCGATGTAACCCACTCGTGCACCCAACTGATCTTCAGCATCTTTTACTTTC
ACCAGCGTTTCTGGGTGAGCAAAAACAGGAAGGCAAAATGCCGCAAAAAAGGGAATAAGGGCGACACGTA
AATGTTGAATACTCATACTCTTCCTTTTTCAATATTATTGAAGCATTTATCAGGGTTATTGTCTCATGAG
CGGATACATATTTGAATGTATTTAGAAAAATAAACAAATAGGGGTTCCGCGCACATTTCCCATGGTGCCA
CCTGACGTCTAAGAAACCATTATTATCATGACATTAACCTATAAAAATAGGCGTATCACGAGGCAGAATT
TCAGATAAAAAAAATCCTTAGCTTTCGCTAAGGATGATTTCTG
