>Addgene plasmid #63175 | pSR59.4 | addgene partial sequence | sequence record 108020 | Rep101-F 5'-AGGATCTGAGGTTCTTATGGCT-3'
AGCATCAAGACTAACAAACAAAAGTAGAACAACTGTTCACCGTTACATATCAAAGGGAAAACTGTCCATA
TGCACAGATGAAAACGGTGTAAAAAAGATAGATACATCAGAGCTTTTACGAGTTTTTGGTGCATTCAAAG
CTGTTCACCATGAACAGATCGACAATGTAACCTCGAGATTACCGCCTTTGAGTGAGCTGATACCGCTCGC
CGCAGCCGAACGACCGAGCGCAGCGAGTCAGTGAGCGAGGAAGCCTGCATAACGCGAAGTAATCTTTTCG
GTTTTAAAGAAAAAGGGCAGGGTGGTGACACCTTGCCCTTTTTTGCCGGATATAAACGCAGAAAGGCCCA
CCCGAAGGTGAGCCAGTGTGACTCTAGTAGAGAGCGTTCACCGACAAACAACAGATAAAACGAAAGGCCC
AGTCTTTCGACTGAGCCTTTCGTTTTATTTGATGCCTGGTCTAGATTATTATCATGCTTTAGAGCCGTCC
GGTACAAAGACGTAGCCCAGACCCCAGACGGTCTGAATGTAACGCGGATGCGCTGGATCTTCTTCCACCA
TGCGGCGCAGACGCGAAATCTGCACGTCGATGGAGCGTTCCATTGCGGAATATTCACGACCACGGGCAAG
GTTCATCAGCTTATCGCGGGAGAGCGGCTCACGCGGATGGCTGACCAGTGCCTTCAGTACCGCAAACTCA
CCGCTGGTGAGCGGCATCGGCTCGTCTTCGCGGAACATTTCGCGCGTACCGAGGTTAAGTTTGAACTTAC
CGAAAGCAATTACCGCCTCTTCCTGTGACGGTGCGCCTGGCAGTTCGTTCGCCTGACGACGCAGCACCGC
ACGGATACGGGCCAGCAGTTCACGCGGGTTAAACGGTTTTGGAATGTAGTCGTCAGCGCCAATCTCCAGG
CCTACGATACGGTCCACTTCTTCCCCTTTCGCCGTCACCATAATGATCGGCATCGGGTTGCTCTGACTAC
GAAGACGTCGGCAAATCGACAAGCCATCTTCACCAGGTAACAT
