>Addgene plasmid #63175 | pSR59.4 | addgene partial sequence | sequence record 108021 | MKQQH-GFP-ROMK 5'-GAA GCA GCA CGA CTT CTT CA-3'
TGTGCAGGAACGCACGATTTCCTTTAAGGATGACGGCACGTACAAAACGCGTGCGGAAGTGAAATTTGAA
GGCGATACCCTGGTAAACCGCATTGAGCTGAAAGGCATTGACTTTAAAGAAGACGGCAATATCCTGGGCC
ATAAGCTGGAATACAATTTTAACAGCCACAATGTTTACATCACCGCCGATAAACAAAAAAATGGCATTAA
AGCGAATTTTAAAATTCGCCACAACGTGGAGGATGGCAGCGTGCAGCTGGCTGATCACTACCAGCAAAAC
ACTCCAATCGGTGATGGTCCTGTTCTGCTGCCAGACAATCACTATCTGAGCACGCAAAGCGTTCTGTCTA
AAGATCCGAACGAGAAACGCGATCATATGGTTCTGCTGGAGTTCGTAACCGCAGCGGGCATCACGCATGG
TATGGATGAACTGTACAAATGATGAAGATCTCCAGGCATCAAATAAAACGAAAGGCTCAGTCGAAAGACT
GGGCCTTTCGTTTTATCTGTTGTTTGTCGGTGAACGCTCTCTACTAGAGTCACACTGGCTCACCTTCGGG
TGGGCCTTTCTGCGTTTATAGTAAATCACTGCATAATTCGTGTCGATTAAACCGCCTAAGTCCCCCAGGA
AAGGGGGATATAACAGTATAGATTTTGTCAGCCTTCAGCTTGGCTTTACCGTCAAAAAAATAGGCTGAAA
TTCATACCAGATTTAGCTGGTGACGAACGTGAGCTTTTTTAAGAATACACGCTTACAAATTGTTGCGAAC
CTTTGGGAGTACAAACAATGCAAGAGAACTACAAGATTCTGGTGGTCGATGACGACATGCGCCTGCGTGC
GCTGCTGGAACGTTATCTCACCGAACAAGGCTTCCAGGTTCGAAGCGTCGCTAATGCAGAACAGATGGAT
CGCCTGCTGACTCGTGAATCTTTCCATCTTATGGTACTGGATTTAATGTTACCTGGTGAAGATGGCTTGT
CGATTTGCCGACGTCTTCGTAGTCAGAGCAACCCGATGCCGATCATTATGGTGACGGCGA
