>Addgene plasmid #63175 | pSR59.4 | addgene partial sequence | sequence record 108022 | Amp-R 5'-ATAATACCGCGCCACATAGC-3'
CCCACTCGTGCACCCAACTGATCTTCAGCATCTTTTACTTTCACCAGCGTTTCTGGGTGAGCAAAAACAG
GAAGGCAAAATGCCGCAAAAAAGGGAATAAGGGCGACACGTAAATGTTGAATACTCATACTCTTCCTTTT
TCAATATTATTGAAGCATTTATCAGGGTTATTGTCTCATGAGCGGATACATATTTGAATGTATTTAGAAA
AATAAACAAATAGGGGTTCCGCGCACATTTCCCATGGTGCCACCTGACGTCTAAGAAACCATTATTATCA
TGACATTAACCTATAAAAATAGGCGTATCACGAGGCAGAATTTCAGATAAAAAAAATCCTTAGCTTTCGC
TAAGGATGATTTCTG
