>Addgene plasmid #63175 | pSR59.4 | addgene partial sequence | sequence record 109560 | MoCloR 5'-gccacctgacgtctaagaaacc-3'
ATTAACCTATAAAAATAGGCGTATCACGAGGCAGAATTTCAGATAAAAAAAATCCTTAGCTTTCGCTAAG
GATGATTTCTGGTTCCTTAAATTTTACTTTTGGTTACATATTTTTTCTTTTTGAAACCAAATCTTTATCT
TTGTAGCACTTTCACGGTAGCGAAACGTTAGTTTGAATGGAAAGATGCCTGCAGGTGTCATAAAAAAAAC
CATGAGGGTAATAAATAATGCGTAAAGGCGAAGAGCTGTTCACTGGTGTCGTCCCTATTCTGGTGGAACT
GGATGGTGATGTCAACGGTCATAAGTTTTCCGTGCGTGGCGAGGGTGAAGGTGACGCAACTAATGGTAAA
CTGACGCTGAAGTTCATCTGTACTACTGGTAAACTGCCGGTACCTTGGCCGACTCTGGTAACGACGCTGA
CTTATGGTGTTCAGTGCTTTGCTCGTTATCCGGACCATATGAAGCAGCATGACTTCTTCAAGTCCGCCAT
GCCGGAAGGCTATGTGCAGGAACGCACGATTTCCTTTAAGGATGACGGCACGTACAAAACGCGTGCGGAA
GTGAAATTTGAAGGCGATACCCTGGTAAACCGCATTGAGCTGAAAGGCATTGACTTTAAAGAAGACGGCA
ATATCCTGGGCCATAAGCTGGAATACAATTTTAACAGCCACAATGTTTACATCACCGCCGATAAACAAAA
AAATGGCATTAAAGCGAATTTTAAAATTCGCCACAACGTGGAGGATGGCAGCGTGCAGCTGGCTGATCAC
TACCAGCAAAACACTCCAATCGGTGATGGTCCTGTTCTGCTGCCAGACAATCACTATCTGAGCACGCAAA
GCGTTCTGTCTAAAGATCCGAACGAGAAACGCGATCATATGGTTCTGCTGGAGTTCGTAACCGCA
